Addgene plasmid #105310: pEGFP Kind2 S159/181/666A
Purpose: To study altered downstream functions of phospholylation-site null kindlin2
Depositing lab: Kenneth Yamada. Depositing organization: National Institute of Dental and Craniofacial Research (NIDCR). Publication: Dense fibrillar collagen is a potent inducer of invadopodia via a specific signaling network. Artym VV, Swatkoski S, Matsumoto K, Campbell CB, Petrie RJ, Dimitriadis EK, Li X, Mueller SC, Bugge TH, Gucek M, Yamada KM. J Cell Biol. 2015 Feb 2;208(3):331-50. doi: 10.1083/jcb.201405099. PubMed 25646088.
Backbone
  Vector backbone: pEGFP-NV
  Backbone manufacturer: modified pEGFP-N1
  Vector type: Mammalian Expression
Growth in bacteria
  Bacterial resistance: Kanamycin, 50 μg/mL
  Growth temperature: 37°C
  Growth strain: DH5alpha
  Copy number: High Copy
Gene/Insert
  Gene/Insert name: Kindlin2 (alt names: FERMT2; fermitin family member 2)
  Species: H. sapiens (human)
  Insert size (bp): 2100
  Mutation: S159/181/666A
  GenBank ID: NM_006832
  Entrez Gene: FERMT2 (a.k.a. KIND2, MIG2, PLEKHC1, UNC112, UNC112B, mig-2)
  Tag / fusion protein: EGFP (C terminal on backbone)
  Cloning method: Restriction Enzyme; 5′ cloning site Nhe1 (unknown if destroyed); 3′ cloning site BamH1 (unknown if destroyed)
  Sequencing primers: 5′ GGGAAAAGAAGAGAACTTGG
Terms and licenses: Academic/Nonprofit Terms; Industry Terms: Not Available to Industry
Depositor comments: Mutations in Kindlin2 were introduced by using site-directed mutagenesis (Stratagene)
How to cite: pEGFP Kind2 S159/181/666A was a gift from Kenneth Yamada (Addgene plasmid # 105310 ; http://n2t.net/addgene:105310 ; RRID:Addgene_105310)
