[The description below was written by a language model from this plasmid's Addgene catalogue record and pLannotate feature annotations shown in this document.]
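Description:
pEGFP Kind2 S159/181/666A is a mammalian expression plasmid of about 6.7 kb built on pEGFP-NV, a modified version of pEGFP-N1. It is propagated in E. coli from a high-copy pUC-type origin and selected with kanamycin. The NeoR/KanR aminoglycoside phosphotransferase gene sits behind tandem bacterial (bla-type) and SV40 early promoters and is followed by an HSV TK polyadenylation signal. This arrangement gives kanamycin resistance in bacteria, and the same cassette can confer G418 resistance in transfected mammalian cells. An f1 origin is also present. The short large T antigen, ble and bGH poly(A) fragments in the annotation appear to be backbone remnants rather than functional elements.

The payload is the human kindlin-2 coding sequence (FERMT2, roughly 2.1 kb), cloned between NheI and BamHI sites downstream of the CMV immediate-early enhancer and promoter. It lies directly upstream of EGFP, so the protein is expressed as a C-terminally EGFP-tagged fusion, with the transcript terminated by the SV40 poly(A) signal. Kindlin-2 is a scaffolding protein that supports talin-mediated integrin activation, cell adhesion and spreading, and focal adhesion assembly. In this construct, serines 159, 181 and 666 were each changed to alanine by site-directed mutagenesis, producing a version that cannot be phosphorylated at these sites.

The stated purpose is to study how downstream functions change when kindlin-2 phosphorylation is abolished. The EGFP tag allows the mutant's localisation to be followed by fluorescence. The associated work concerns the signalling network through which dense fibrillar collagen induces invadopodia.
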