Features (pLannotate 1.2.2; 14 found; start..end, strand, type, name):
     11..599     +  rep_origin     ori: high-copy-number ColE1/pMB1/pBR322/pUC origin of replication
    774..1077    +  enhancer       CMV enhancer: human cytomegalovirus immediate early enhancer
   1078..1281    +  promoter       CMV promoter: human cytomegalovirus (CMV) immediate early promoter
   1317..3356    +  CDS            FERMT2: FERM2_HUMAN - Also known as KIND2, MIG2, PLEKHC1. Experimental evidence at protein level: Swiss-Prot protein existence level 1. Scaffolding protein that enhances integrin activation mediated by TLN1 and/or TLN2, but activates integrins only weakly by itself. Binds to membranes enriched in phosphoinositides. Enhances integrin-mediated cell adhesion onto the extracellular matrix and cell spreading; this requires both its ability to interact with integrins and with phospholipid membranes. Required for the assembly of focal adhesions. Participates in the connection between extracellular matrix adh
   3378..4097    +  CDS            EGFP: the original enhanced GFP (Yang et al., 1996) mammalian codon-optimized
   4114..4197    +  CDS            large T antigen (fragment): large T antigen from SV40 (simian virus 40)
   4220..4341    +  polyA_signal   SV40 poly(A) signal: SV40 polyadenylation signal
   4375..4803    -  rep_origin     f1 ori (sequence partly withheld): f1 bacteriophage origin of replication; arrow indicates direction of (+) strand synthesis
   4830..4934    +  promoter       AmpR promoter: bla
   4936..5293    +  promoter       SV40 promoter: SV40 enhancer and early promoter
   5328..6122    +  CDS            NeoR/KanR: aminoglycoside phosphotransferase from Tn5; aph(3')-II (or nptII); confers resistance to neomycin, kanamycin, and G418 (Geneticin®)
   6143..6295    +  CDS            ble (fragment): BLE_KLEPN - Experimental evidence at protein level: Swiss-Prot protein existence level 1. Binding protein with a strong affinity to the bleomycin family of antibiotics. Binds to CL990; an antimitotic-antibiotic compound. From Klebsiella pneumoniae.
   6354..6401    +  polyA_signal   HSV TK poly(A) signal: herpes simplex virus thymidine kinase polyadenylation signal (Cole and Stacy, 1985)
   6492..6508    -  polyA_signal   bGH poly(A) signal (fragment): bovine growth hormone polyadenylation signal
>Addgene plasmid #105310 | pEGFP Kind2 S159/181/666A | addgene full sequence | sequence record 204240 | Addgene NGS Result
AAGGATCTTCTTGAGATCCTTTTTTTCTGCGCGTAATCTGCTGCTTGCAAACAAAAAAACCACCGCTACC
AGCGGTGGTTTGTTTGCCGGATCAAGAGCTACCAACTCTTTTTCCGAAGGTAACTGGCTTCAGCAGAGCG
CAGATACCAAATACTGTTCTTCTAGTGTAGCCGTAGTTAGGCCACCACTTCAAGAACTCTGTAGCACCGC
CTACATACCTCGCTCTGCTAATCCTGTTACCAGTGGCTGCTGCCAGTGGCGATAAGTCGTGTCTTACCGG
GTTGGACTCAAGACGATAGTTACCGGATAAGGCGCAGCGGTCGGGCTGAACGGGGGGTTCGTGCACACAG
CCCAGCTTGGAGCGAACGACCTACACCGAACTGAGATACCTACAGCGTGAGCTATGAGAAAGCGCCACGC
TTCCCGAAGGGAGAAAGGCGGACAGGTATCCGGTAAGCGGCAGGGTCGGAACAGGAGAGCGCACGAGGGA
GCTTCCAGGGGGAAACGCCTGGTATCTTTATAGTCCTGTCGGGTTTCGCCACCTCTGACTTGAGCGTCGA
TTTTTGTGATGCTCGTCAGGGGGGCGGAGCCTATGGAAAAACGCCAGCAACGCGGCCTTTTTACGGTTCC
TGGCCTTTTGCTGGCCTTTTGCTCACATGTTCTTTCCTGCGTTATCCCCTGATTCTGTGGATAACCGTAT
TACCGCCATGCATTAGTTATTAATAGTAATCAATTACGGGGTCATTAGTTCATAGCCCATATATGGAGTT
CCGCGTTACATAACTTACGGTAAATGGCCCGCCTGGCTGACCGCCCAACGACCCCCGCCCATTGACGTCA
ATAATGACGTATGTTCCCATAGTAACGCCAATAGGGACTTTCCATTGACGTCAATGGGTGGAGTATTTAC
GGTAAACTGCCCACTTGGCAGTACATCAAGTGTATCATATGCCAAGTACGCCCCCTATTGACGTCAATGA
CGGTAAATGGCCCGCCTGGCATTATGCCCAGTACATGACCTTATGGGACTTTCCTACTTGGCAGTACATC
TACGTATTAGTCATCGCTATTACCATGGTGATGCGGTTTTGGCAGTACATCAATGGGCGTGGATAGCGGT
TTGACTCACGGGGATTTCCAAGTCTCCACCCCATTGACGTCAATGGGAGTTTGTTTTGGCACCAAAATCA
ACGGGACTTTCCAAAATGTCGTAACAACTCCGCCCCATTGACGCAAATGGGCGGTAGGCGTGTACGGTGG
GAGGTCTATATAAGCAGAGCTGGTTTAGTGAACCGTCAGATCCGCTAGCGGCCACCATGGCTCTGGACGG
GATAAGGATGCCAGATGGCTGCTACGCGGACGGGACGTGGGAACTGAGTGTCCATGTGACGGACCTGAAC
CGCGATGTCACCCTGAGAGTGACCGGCGAGGTGCACATTGGAGGCGTGATGCTTAAGCTGGTGGAGAAAC
TCGATGTAAAAAAAGATTGGTCTGACCATGCTCTCTGGTGGGAAAAGAAGAGAACTTGGCTTCTGAAGAC
ACATTGGACCTTAGATAAGTATGGTATTCAGGCAGATGCTAAGCTTCAGTTCACCCCTCAGCACAAACTG
CTCCGCCTGCAGCTTCCCAACATGAAGTATGTGAAGGTGAAAGTGAATTTCTCTGATAGAGTCTTCAAAG
CTGTTTCTGACATCTGTAAGACTTTTAATATCAGACACCCCGAAGAACTTTCTCTCTTAAAGAAACCCAG
AGATCCAACAAAGAAAAAAAAGAAGAAGCTAGATGACCAGGCTGAAGATGAGGCACTTGAATTAGAGGGG
CCTCTTATCACTCCTGGATCAGGAAGTATATATTCAGCGCCAGGACTGTATAGTAAAACAATGACCCCCA
CTTATGATGCTCATGATGGAAGCCCCTTGTCACCAACTTCTGCTTGGTTTGGTGACAGTGCTTTGTCAGA
AGGCAATCCTGGTATACTTGCTGTCAGTCAACCAATCACGTCACCAGAAATCTTGGCAAAAATGTTCAAG
CCTCAAGCTCTTCTTGATAAAGCAAAAATCAACCAAGGATGGCTTGATTCCTCAAGATCTCTCATGGAAC
AAGATGTGAAGGAAAATGAGGCCTTGCTGCTCCGATTCAAGTATTACAGCTTTTTTGATTTGAATCCAAA
GTATGATGCAATCAGAATCAATCAGCTTTATGAGCAGGCCAAATGGGCCATTCTCCTGGAAGAGATTGAA
TGCACAGAAGAAGAAATGATGATGTTTGCAGCCCTGCAGTATCATATCAATAAGCTGTCAATCATGACAT
CAGAGAATCATTTGAACAACAGTGACAAAGAAGTTGATGAAGTTGATGCTGCCCTTTCAGACCTGGAGAT
TACTCTGGAAGGGGGTAAAACGTCAACAATTTTGGGTGACATTACTTCCATTCCTGAACTTGCTGACTAC
ATTAAAGTTTTCAAGCCAAAAAAGCTGACTCTGAAAGGTTACAAACAATATTGGTGCACCTTCAAAGACA
CATCCATTTCTTGTTATAAGAGCAAAGAAGAATCCAGTGGCACACCAGCTCATCAGATGAACCTCAGGGG
ATGTGAAGTTACCCCAGATGTAAACATTTCAGGCCAAAAATTTAACATTAAACTCCTGATTCCAGTTGCA
GAAGGCATGAATGAAATCTGGCTTCGTTGTGACAATGAAAAACAGTATGCACACTGGATGGCAGCCTGCA
GATTAGCCTCCAAAGGCAAGACCATGGCGGACAGTTCTTACAACTTAGAAGTTCAGAATATTCTTTCCTT
TCTGAAGATGCAGCATTTAAACCCAGATCCTCAGTTAATACCAGAGCAGATCACGACTGATATAACTCCT
GAATGTTTGGTGTCTCCCCGCTATCTAAAAAAGTATAAGAACAAGCAGATAACAGCGAGAATCTTGGAGG
CCCATCAGAATGTAGCTCAGATGAGTCTAATTGAAGCCAAGATGAGATTTATTCAAGCTTGGCAGTCACT
ACCTGAATTTGGCATCACTCACTTCATTGCAAGGTTCCAAGGGGGCAAAAAAGAAGAACTTATTGGAATT
GCATACAACAGACTGATTCGGATGGATGCCAGCACTGGAGATGCAATTAAAACATGGCGTTTCAGCAACA
TGAAACAGTGGAATGTCAACTGGGAAATCAAAATGGTCACCGTAGAGTTTGCAGATGAAGTACGATTGTC
CTTCATTTGTACTGAAGTAGATTGCAAAGTGGTTCATGAATTCATTGGTGGCTACATATTTCTCTCAACA
CGTGCAAAAGACCAAAACGAGGCATTAGATGAAGAGATGTTCTACAAACTTACCAGTGGTTGGGTGGGTA
ACTCAGGGGATCCAGGAATGGTGAGCAAGGGCGAGGAGCTGTTCACCGGGGTGGTGCCCATCCTGGTCGA
GCTGGACGGCGACGTAAACGGCCACAAGTTCAGCGTGTCCGGCGAGGGCGAGGGCGATGCCACCTACGGC
AAGCTGACCCTGAAGTTCATCTGCACCACCGGCAAGCTGCCCGTGCCCTGGCCCACCCTCGTGACCACCC
TGACCTACGGCGTGCAGTGCTTCAGCCGCTACCCCGACCACATGAAGCAGCACGACTTCTTCAAGTCCGC
CATGCCCGAAGGCTACGTCCAGGAGCGCACCATCTTCTTCAAGGACGACGGCAACTACAAGACCCGCGCC
GAGGTGAAGTTCGAGGGCGACACCCTGGTGAACCGCATCGAGCTGAAGGGCATCGACTTCAAGGAGGACG
GCAACATCCTGGGGCACAAGCTGGAGTACAACTACAACAGCCACAACGTCTATATCATGGCCGACAAGCA
GAAGAACGGCATCAAGGTGAACTTCAAGATCCGCCACAACATCGAGGACGGCAGCGTGCAGCTCGCCGAC
CACTACCAGCAGAACACCCCCATCGGCGACGGCCCCGTGCTGCTGCCCGACAACCACTACCTGAGCACCC
AGTCCGCCCTGAGCAAAGACCCCAACGAGAAGCGCGATCACATGGTCCTGCTGGAGTTCGTGACCGCCGC
CGGGATCACTCTCGGCATGGACGAGCTGTACAAGTAAAGCGGCCGCGACTCTAGATCATAATCAGCCATA
CCACATTTGTAGAGGTTTTACTTGCTTTAAAAAACCTCCCACACCTCCCCCTGAACCTGAAACATAAAAT
GAATGCAATTGTTGTTGTTAACTTGTTTATTGCAGCTTATAATGGTTACAAATAAAGCAATAGCATCACA
AATTTCACAAATAAAGCATTTTTTTCACTGCATTCTAGTTGTGGTTTGTCCAAACTCATCAATGTATCTT
AAGGCGTAAATTGTAAGCGTTAATATTTTGTTAAAATTCGCGTTAAATTTTTGTTAAATCAGCTCATTTT
TTAACCAATAGGCCGAAATCGGCAAAATCCCTTATAAATCAAAAGAATAGACCGAGATAGGGT
[37 nt withheld, positions 4474-4510]
AAAGAACGTGGACTCCAACGTCAAAGG
[49 nt withheld, positions 4538-4586]
T
[91 nt withheld, positions 4588-4678]
G
[124 nt withheld, positions 4680-4803]
CAGGTGGCACTTTTCGGGGAAATGTGCGCGGAACCCCTATTTGTTTATTTTTCTAAATACATTCAAATAT
GTATCCGCTCATGAGACAATAACCCTGATAAATGCTTCAATAATATTGAAAAAGGAAGAGTCCTGAGGCG
GAAAGAACCAGCTGTGGAATGTGTGTCAGTTAGGGTGTGGAAAGTCCCCAGGCTCCCCAGCAGGCAGAAG
TATGCAAAGCATGCATCTCAATTAGTCAGCAACCAGGTGTGGAAAGTCCCCAGGCTCCCCAGCAGGCAGA
AGTATGCAAAGCATGCATCTCAATTAGTCAGCAACCATAGTCCCGCCCCTAACTCCGCCCATCCCGCCCC
TAACTCCGCCCAGTTCCGCCCATTCTCCGCCCCATGGCTGACTAATTTTTTTTATTTATGCAGAGGCCGA
GGCCGCCTCGGCCTCTGAGCTATTCCAGAAGTAGTGAGGAGGCTTTTTTGGAGGCCTAGGCTTTTGCAAA
GATCGATCAAGAGACAGGATGAGGATCGTTTCGCATGATTGAACAAGATGGATTGCACGCAGGTTCTCCG
GCCGCTTGGGTGGAGAGGCTATTCGGCTATGACTGGGCACAACAGACAATCGGCTGCTCTGATGCCGCCG
TGTTCCGGCTGTCAGCGCAGGGGCGCCCGGTTCTTTTTGTCAAGACCGACCTGTCCGGTGCCCTGAATGA
ACTGCAAGACGAGGCAGCGCGGCTATCGTGGCTGGCCACGACGGGCGTTCCTTGCGCAGCTGTGCTCGAC
GTTGTCACTGAAGCGGGAAGGGACTGGCTGCTATTGGGCGAAGTGCCGGGGCAGGATCTCCTGTCATCTC
ACCTTGCTCCTGCCGAGAAAGTATCCATCATGGCTGATGCAATGCGGCGGCTGCATACGCTTGATCCGGC
TACCTGCCCATTCGACCACCAAGCGAAACATCGCATCGAGCGAGCACGTACTCGGATGGAAGCCGGTCTT
GTCGATCAGGATGATCTGGACGAAGAGCATCAGGGGCTCGCGCCAGCCGAACTGTTCGCCAGGCTCAAGG
CGAGCATGCCCGACGGCGAGGATCTCGTCGTGACCCATGGCGATGCCTGCTTGCCGAATATCATGGTGGA
AAATGGCCGCTTTTCTGGATTCATCGACTGTGGCCGGCTGGGTGTGGCGGACCGCTATCAGGACATAGCG
TTGGCTACCCGTGATATTGCTGAAGAGCTTGGCGGCGAATGGGCTGACCGCTTCCTCGTGCTTTACGGTA
TCGCCGCTCCCGATTCGCAGCGCATCGCCTTCTATCGCCTTCTTGACGAGTTCTTCTGAGCGGGACTCTG
GGGTTCGAAATGACCGACCAAGCGACGCCCAACCTGCCATCACGAGATTTCGATTCCACCGCCGCCTTCT
ATGAAAGGTTGGGCTTCGGAATCGTTTTCCGGGACGCCGGCTGGATGATCCTCCAGCGCGGGGATCTCAT
GCTGGAGTTCTTCGCCCACCCTAGGGGGAGGCTAACTGAAACACGGAAGGAGACAATACCGGAAGGAACC
CGCGCTATGACGGCAATAAAAAGACAGAATAAAACGCACGGTGTTGGGTCGTTTGTTCATAAACGCGGGG
TTCGGTCCCAGGGCTGGCACTCTGTCGATACCCCACCGAGACCCCATTGGGGCCAATACGCCCGCGTTTC
TTCCTTTTCCCCACCCCACCCCCCAAGTTCGGGTGAAGGCCCAGGGCTCGCAGCCAACGTCGGGGCGGCA
GGCCCTGCCATAGCCTCAGGTTACTCATATATACTTTAGATTGATTTAAAACTTCATTTTTAATTTAAAA
GGATCTAGGTGAAGATCCTTTTTGATAATCTCATGACCAAAATCCCTTAACGTGAGTTTTCGTTCCACTG
AGCGTCAGACCCCGTAGAAAAGATCA
