>Addgene plasmid #105310 | pEGFP Kind2 S159/181/666A | depositor partial sequence | sequence record 199509 | S159/181A mutation
GATGCTAAGCTTCAGTTCACCCCTCAGCACAAACTGCTCCGCCTGCAGCTTCCCAACATGAAGTATGTGA
AGGTGAAAGTGAATTTCTCTGATAGAGTCTTCAAAGCTGTTTCTGACATCTGTAAGACTTTTAATATCAG
ACACCCCGAAGAACTTTCTCTCTTAAAGAAACCCAGAGATCCAACAAAGAAAAAAAAGAAGAAGCTAGAT
GACCAGGCTGAAGATGAGGCACTTGAATTAGAGGGGCCTCTTATCACTCCTGGATCAGGAAGTATATATT
CAGCGCCAGGACTGTATAGTAAAACAATGACCCCCACTTATGATGCTCATGATGGAAGCCCCTTGTCACC
AACTTCTGCTTGGTTTGGTGACAGTGCTTTGTCAGAAGGCAATCCTGGTATACTTGCTGTCAGTCAACCA
ATCACGTCACCAGAAATCTTGGCAAAAATGTTCAAGCCTCAAGCTCTTCTTGATAAAGCAAAAATCAACC
AAGGATGGCTTGATTCCTCAAGATCTCTCATGGAACAAGATGTGAAGGAAAATGAGGCCTTGCTGCTCCG
ATTCAAGTATTACAGCTTTTTTGATTTGAATCCAAAGTATGATGCAATCAGAATCAATCAGCTTTATGAG
CAGGCCAAATGGGCCATTCTCCTGGAAGAGATTGAATGCACAGAAGAAGAAATGATGATGTTTGCAGCCC
TGCAGTATCATATCAATAAGCTGTCAATCATGACATCAGAGAATCATTTGAACAACAGTGACAAAGAAGT
TGATGAAGTTGATGCTGCCCTTTCAGACCTGGAGATTACTCTGGAAGGGGGTAAAACGTCAACAATTTTG
