>Addgene plasmid #105310 | pEGFP Kind2 S159/181/666A | depositor partial sequence | sequence record 199510 | S666A mutation sequence and 5'end of GFP
CAAAGTGGTTCATGAATTCATTGGTGGCTACATATTTCTCTCAACACGTGCAAAAGACCAAAACGAGGCA
TTAGATGAAGAGATGTTCTACAAACTTACCAGTGGTTGGGTGGGTAACTCAGGGGATCCAGGAATGGTGA
GCAAGGGCGAGGAGCTGTTCACCGGGGTGGTGCCCATCCTGGTCGAGCTGGACGGCGACGTAAACGGCCA
CAAGTTCAGCGTGTCCGGCGAGGGCGAGGGCGATGCCACCTACGGCAAGCTGACCCTGAAGTTCATCTGC
ACCACCGGCAAGCTGCCCGTGCCCTGGCCCACCCTCGTGACCACCCTGACCTACGGCGTGCAGTGCTTCA
GCCGCTACCCCGACCACATGAAGCAGCACGACTTCTTCAAGTCCGCCATGCCCGAAGGCTACGTCCAGGA
GCGCACCATCTTCTTCAAGGACGACGGCAACTACAAGACCCGCGCCGAGGTGAAGTTCGAGGGCGACACC
CTGGTGAACCGCATCGAGCTGAAGGGCATCGACTTCAAGGAGGACGGCAACATCCTGGGGCACAAGCTGG
AGTACAACTACAACAGCCACAACGTCTATATCATGGCCGACAAGCAGAAGAACGGCATCAAGGTGAACTT
CAAGATCCGCCACAACATCGAGGACGGCAGCGTGCAGCTCGCCGACCACTACCAGCAGAACACCCCCATC
GGCGACGGCCCCGTGCTGCTGCCCGACAACCACTACCTGAGCACCCAGTCCGCCCTGAGCAAAGACCCCA
ACGAGAAGCGCGATCACATGGTCCTGCTGGAGTTCGTGACCGCCGCCAT
